Addgene plasmid #161258: pDONR221-SLC27A6_STOP
Purpose: Gateway entry clone with codon-optimized ORF sequence for subcloning into custom expression vectors. Contains a STOP codon at the end of the codon-optimized ORF sequence.
Depositing lab: RESOLUTE Consortium & Giulio Superti-Furga. Depositing organization: CeMM Research Center for Molecular Medicine. Publication: The RESOLUTE consortium: unlocking SLC transporters for drug discovery. Superti-Furga G, Lackner D, Wiedmer T, Ingles-Prieto A, Barbosa B, Girardi E, Goldmann U, Gurtl B, Klavins K, Klimek C, Lindinger S, Lineiro-Retes E, Muller AC, Onstein S, Redinger G, Reil D, Sedlyarov V, Wolf G, Crawford M, Everley R, ... Steppan CM. Nat Rev Drug Discov. 2020 Jul;19(7):429-430. doi: 10.1038/d41573-020-00056-6. PubMed 32265506.
Backbone
  Vector backbone: pDONR221
  Backbone manufacturer: ThermoFisher Scientific
  Backbone size w/o insert (bp): 2550
  Vector type: Mammalian Expression
Growth in bacteria
  Bacterial resistance: Kanamycin, 50 μg/mL
  Growth temperature: 37°C
  Growth strain: NEB Stable
  Copy number: High Copy
Gene/Insert
  Gene/Insert name: SLC27A6 (alt name: FATP6, VLCS-H1, FACVL2, ACSVL2)
  Species: H. sapiens (human)
  Insert size (bp): 1860
  Entrez Gene: SLC27A6 (a.k.a. FATP6, ACSVL2, FACVL2, VLCS-H1, DKFZp779M0564)
  Cloning method: Gateway Cloning
  Sequencing primers: 5′ M13-fwd; 3′ M13-rev
Terms and licenses: Academic/Nonprofit Terms; Industry Terms
Depositor comments: This plasmid contains a STOP codon at the end of the codon-optimized ORF. For the version of this plasmid that does not contain a STOP codon, please see Addgene plasmid 132092 For more information on the full Resolute plasmid collection, please see www.addgene.org/depositor-collections/re-solute/. Please provide your feedback on this plasmid to the RESOLUTE consortium by filling out their RESOLUTE repository feedback form: https://forms.office.com/Pages/ResponsePage.aspx?id=0e05yklzmkS7rjFGQL4N7z4feCLQvEJAmVcOCM_u885UN1JJRko0Ukg4TVQwNTZLOUxPQVJWT1NHUCQlQCN0PWcu
How to cite: pDONR221-SLC27A6_STOP was a gift from RESOLUTE Consortium & Giulio Superti-Furga (Addgene plasmid # 161258 ; http://n2t.net/addgene:161258 ; RRID:Addgene_161258)
