[The description below was written by a language model from this plasmid's Addgene catalogue record and pLannotate feature annotations shown in this document.]
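Description:
pDONR221-SLC27A6_STOP is a Gateway entry clone built on the pDONR221 backbone, carrying a codon-optimized open reading frame for human SLC27A6 (also known as FATP6, ACSVL2, FACVL2 or VLCS-H1). The encoded protein is a solute carrier family member involved in moving long-chain fatty acids across the plasma membrane, thought to be the predominant fatty acid transporter in heart, and it also has acyl-CoA ligase activity toward long- and very-long-chain fatty acids. The sequenced plasmid is about 4.4 kb and is maintained in E. coli at high copy through a ColE1/pUC-type origin, with selection by a kanamycin resistance gene (aminoglycoside phosphotransferase).

The ORF of roughly 1.86 kb sits between attL1 and attL2 sites, so an LR Clonase reaction can transfer it directionally into any attR-containing destination vector. Although the catalogue lists the vector type as mammalian expression, no eukaryotic promoter is annotated. The only promoter in the feature table is a T7 promoter lying outside attL2 and oriented back toward the insert, so expression in cells depends on the destination vector chosen. rrnB T1 and T2 terminators upstream of attL1 insulate the cassette from read-through transcription, and the short lacI and lacZα fragments are backbone remnants. This version ends the ORF with a stop codon, which suits it to producing native, untagged protein or N-terminal fusions. A companion clone without the stop codon exists for C-terminal tagging. The plasmid belongs to a consortium collection of SLC transporter clones made to support transporter research and drug discovery.
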