Features (pLannotate 1.2.2; 10 found; start..end, strand, type, name):
      1..100     +  protein_bind   attL1: mutant version of attL; recombination site for the Gateway® LR reaction LR Clonase™
    106..1962    +  CDS            SLC27A6: S27A6_HUMAN - Also known as ACSVL2, FACVL2, FATP6. Experimental evidence at protein level: Swiss-Prot protein existence level 1. Involved in translocation of long-chain fatty acids (LFCA) across the plasma membrane. Thought to function as the predominant fatty acid protein transporter in heart (PubMed:12556534). Has acyl-CoA ligase activity for long-chain and very-long-chain fatty acids (VLCFAs) (By similarity). From Homo sapiens (Human).
   1967..2066    -  protein_bind   attL2: mutant version of attL; recombination site for the Gateway® LR reaction LR Clonase™
   2084..2102    -  promoter       T7 promoter: promoter for bacteriophage T7 RNA polymerase
   2236..3045    +  CDS            KanR: aminoglycoside phosphotransferase; aph(3')-Ia; confers resistance to kanamycin in bacteria or G418 (Geneticin®) in eukaryotes
   3192..3780    +  rep_origin     ori: high-copy-number ColE1/pMB1/pBR322/pUC origin of replication
   3963..4055    +  CDS            lacI (fragment): lac repressor; lacI; The lac repressor binds to the lac operator to inhibit transcription in E. coli. This inhibition can be relieved by adding lactose or isopropyl-β-D-thiogalactopyranoside (IPTG).
   4110..4137    -  terminator     rrnB T2 terminator: transcription terminator T2 from the E. coli rrnB gene
   4269..4312    +  terminator     rrnB T1 terminator: Escherichia coli rrnB; transcription terminator T1 from the E. coli rrnB gene
   4359..4395    -  CDS            lacZα (fragment): LacZα fragment of β-galactosidase; lacZ fragment
>Addgene plasmid #161258 | pDONR221-SLC27A6_STOP | addgene full sequence | sequence record 358347 | Addgene NGS Result
CAAATAATGATTTTATTTTGACTGATAGTGACCTGTTCGTTGCAACACATTGATGAGCAATGCTTTTTTA
TAATGCCAACTTTGTACAAAAAAGCAGGCTCCACCATGCTGCTGTCCTGGCTGACCGTGCTGGGAGCAGG
CATGGTGGTGCTGCACTTCCTGCAGAAGCTGCTGTTCCCCTATTTTTGGGACGATTTCTGGTTTGTGCTG
AAGGTGGTGCTGATCATCATCCGCCTGAAGAAGTACGAGAAGCGGGGCGAGCTGGTGACAGTGCTGGATA
AGTTTCTGTCTCACGCCAAGCGGCAGCCAAGAAAGCCCTTCATCATCTATGAGGGCGACATCTACACCTA
TCAGGACGTGGATAAGAGGAGCTCCCGCGTGGCCCACGTGTTTCTGAACCACTCTAGCCTGAAGAAGGGC
GACACAGTGGCCCTGCTGATGAGCAATGAACCCGATTTTGTACACGTCTGGTTTGGACTGGCAAAGCTGG
GATGCGTGGTGGCCTTCCTGAACACCAATATCAGATCTAACAGCCTGCTGAATTGCATCAGGGCCTGTGG
ACCACGCGCCCTGGTGGTGGGAGCAGATCTGCTGGGCACAGTGGAGGAGATCCTGCCCTCCCTGTCTGAG
AACATCAGCGTGTGGGGCATGAAGGATTCCGTGCCTCAGGGCGTGATCTCTCTGAAGGAGAAGCTGAGCA
CCTCCCCAGACGAGCCAGTGCCTAGAAGCCACCACGTGGTGTCCCTGCTGAAGTCTACCTGCCTGTACAT
CTTTACATCCGGAACCACAGGACTGCCTAAGGCAGCCGTGATCAGCCAGCTGCAGGTGCTGAGGGGATCC
GCCGTGCTGTGGGCCTTCGGCTGTACCGCCCACGACATCGTGTACATCACACTGCCACTGTATCACTCCT
CTGCCGCAATCCTGGGAATCTCCGGATGCGTGGAGCTGGGAGCAACATGCGTGCTGAAGAAGAAGTTCAG
CGCCAGCCAGTTTTGGTCTGACTGCAAGAAGTACGATGTGACCGTGTTTCAGTATATCGGCGAGCTGTGC
AGATACCTGTGCAAGCAGTCTAAGAGGGAGGGCGAGAAGGATCACAAGGTGAGGCTGGCAATCGGAAACG
GAATCCGGAGCGACGTGTGGAGAGAGTTCCTGGATAGGTTTGGCAATATCAAGGTGTGCGAGCTGTATGC
CGCCACAGAGAGCTCCATCAGCTTCATGAACTACACCGGAAGGATCGGAGCAATCGGAAGGACAAATCTG
TTCTATAAGCTGCTGTCCACCTTTGACCTGATCAAGTACGACTTCCAGAAGGATGAGCCCATGCGCAACG
AGCAGGGCTGGTGCATCCACGTGAAGAAGGGAGAGCCTGGACTGCTGATCTCCAGGGTGAACGCCAAGAA
TCCATTCTTTGGCTACGCCGGCCCCTATAAGCACACAAAGGACAAGCTGCTGTGCGACGTGTTCAAGAAG
GGCGACGTGTATCTGAACACCGGCGATCTGATCGTGCAGGACCAGGATAATTTCCTGTACTTTTGGGACA
GAACCGGCGATACCTTCCGGTGGAAGGGCGAGAACGTGGCCACCACAGAGGTGGCCGACGTGATCGGCAT
GCTGGATTTCATCCAGGAGGCCAACGTGTACGGCGTGGCAATCAGCGGATACGAGGGAAGGGCAGGCATG
GCCTCTATCATCCTGAAGCCCAATACAAGCCTGGACCTGGAGAAGGTGTATGAGCAGGTGGTGACCTTTC
TGCCTGCCTACGCCTGTCCACGGTTCCTGAGAATCCAGGAGAAGATGGAGGCCACCGGCACATTCAAGCT
GCTGAAGCACCAGCTGGTGGAGGACGGCTTTAACCCCCTGAAGATCTCCGAGCCTCTGTACTTCATGGAT
AATCTGAAGAAGTCTTATGTGCTGCTGACCCGGGAGCTGTACGACCAGATCATGCTGGGCGAGATCAAGC
TGTAAGACCCAGCTTTCTTGTACAAAGTTGGCATTATAAGAAAGCATTGCTTATCAATTTGTTGCAACGA
ACAGGTCACTATCAGTCAAAATAAAATCATTATTTGCCATCCAGCTGATATCCCCTATAGTGAGTCGTAT
TACATGGTCATAGCTGTTTCCTGGCAGCTCTGGCCCGTGTCTCAAAATCTCTGATGTTACATTGCACAAG
ATAAAAATATATCATCATGAACAATAAAACTGTCTGCTTACATAAACAGTAATACAAGGGGTGTTATGAG
CCATATTCAACGGGAAACGTCGAGGCCGCGATTAAATTCCAACATGGATGCTGATTTATATGGGTATAAA
TGGGCTCGCGATAATGTCGGGCAATCAGGTGCGACAATCTATCGCTTGTATGGGAAGCCCGATGCGCCAG
AGTTGTTTCTGAAACATGGCAAAGGTAGCGTTGCCAATGATGTTACAGATGAGATGGTCAGACTAAACTG
GCTGACGGAATTTATGCCTCTTCCGACCATCAAGCATTTTATCCGTACTCCTGATGATGCATGGTTACTC
ACCACTGCGATCCCCGGAAAAACAGCATTCCAGGTATTAGAAGAATATCCTGATTCAGGTGAAAATATTG
TTGATGCGCTGGCAGTGTTCCTGCGCCGGTTGCATTCGATTCCTGTTTGTAATTGTCCTTTTAACAGCGA
TCGCGTATTTCGTCTCGCTCAGGCGCAATCACGAATGAATAACGGTTTGGTTGATGCGAGTGATTTTGAT
GACGAGCGTAATGGCTGGCCTGTTGAACAAGTCTGGAAAGAAATGCATAAACTTTTGCCATTCTCACCGG
ATTCAGTCGTCACTCATGGTGATTTCTCACTTGATAACCTTATTTTTGACGAGGGGAAATTAATAGGTTG
TATTGATGTTGGACGAGTCGGAATCGCAGACCGATACCAGGATCTTGCCATCCTATGGAACTGCCTCGGT
GAGTTTTCTCCTTCATTACAGAAACGGCTTTTTCAAAAATATGGTATTGATAATCCTGATATGAATAAAT
TGCAGTTTCATTTGATGCTCGATGAGTTTTTCTAATCAGAATTGGTTAATTGGTTGTAACACTGGCAGAG
CATTACGCTGACTTGACGGGACGGCGCAAGCTCATGACCAAAATCCCTTAACGTGAGTTACGCGTCGTTC
CACTGAGCGTCAGACCCCGTAGAAAAGATCAAAGGATCTTCTTGAGATCCTTTTTTTCTGCGCGTAATCT
GCTGCTTGCAAACAAAAAAACCACCGCTACCAGCGGTGGTTTGTTTGCCGGATCAAGAGCTACCAACTCT
TTTTCCGAAGGTAACTGGCTTCAGCAGAGCGCAGATACCAAATACTGTTCTTCTAGTGTAGCCGTAGTTA
GGCCACCACTTCAAGAACTCTGTAGCACCGCCTACATACCTCGCTCTGCTAATCCTGTTACCAGTGGCTG
CTGCCAGTGGCGATAAGTCGTGTCTTACCGGGTTGGACTCAAGACGATAGTTACCGGATAAGGCGCAGCG
GTCGGGCTGAACGGGGGGTTCGTGCACACAGCCCAGCTTGGAGCGAACGACCTACACCGAACTGAGATAC
CTACAGCGTGAGCTATGAGAAAGCGCCACGCTTCCCGAAGGGAGAAAGGCGGACAGGTATCCGGTAAGCG
GCAGGGTCGGAACAGGAGAGCGCACGAGGGAGCTTCCAGGGGGAAACGCCTGGTATCTTTATAGTCCTGT
CGGGTTTCGCCACCTCTGACTTGAGCGTCGATTTTTGTGATGCTCGTCAGGGGGGCGGAGCCTATGGAAA
AACGCCAGCAACGCGGCCTTTTTACGGTTCCTGGCCTTTTGCTGGCCTTTTGCTCACATGTTCTTTCCTG
CGTTATCCCCTGATTCTGTGGATAACCGTATTACCGCCTTTGAGTGAGCTGATACCGCTCGCCGCAGCCG
AACGACCGAGCGCAGCGAGTCAGTGAGCGAGGAAGCGGAAGAGCGCCCAATACGCAAACCGCCTCTCCCC
GCGCGTTGGCCGATTCATTAATGCAGCTGGCACGACAGGTTTCCCGACTGGAAAGCGGGCAGTGAGCGCA
ACGCAATTAATACGCGTACCGCTAGCCAGGAAGAGTTTGTAGAAACGCAAAAAGGCCATCCGTCAGGATG
GCCTTCTGCTTAGTTTGATGCCTGGCAGTTTATGGCGGGCGTCCTGCCCGCCACCCTCCGGGCCGTTGCT
TCACAACGTTCAAATCCGCTCCCGGCGGATTTGTCCTACTCAGGAGAGCGTTCACCGACAAACAACAGAT
AAAACGAAAGGCCCAGTCTTCCGACTGAGCCTTTCGTTTTATTTGATGCCTGGCAGTTCCCTACTCTCGC
GTTAACGCTAGCATGGATGTTTTCCCAGTCACGACGTTGTAAAACGACGGCCAGTCTTAAGCTCGGGCCC
