>Addgene plasmid #161258 | pDONR221-SLC27A6_STOP | depositor partial sequence | sequence record 312451 | Codon-optimized ORF of SLC27A6
ATGCTGCTGTCCTGGCTGACCGTGCTGGGAGCAGGCATGGTGGTGCTGCACTTCCTGCAGAAGCTGCTGT
TCCCCTATTTTTGGGACGATTTCTGGTTTGTGCTGAAGGTGGTGCTGATCATCATCCGCCTGAAGAAGTA
CGAGAAGCGGGGCGAGCTGGTGACAGTGCTGGATAAGTTTCTGTCTCACGCCAAGCGGCAGCCAAGAAAG
CCCTTCATCATCTATGAGGGCGACATCTACACCTATCAGGACGTGGATAAGAGGAGCTCCCGCGTGGCCC
ACGTGTTTCTGAACCACTCTAGCCTGAAGAAGGGCGACACAGTGGCCCTGCTGATGAGCAATGAACCCGA
TTTTGTACACGTCTGGTTTGGACTGGCAAAGCTGGGATGCGTGGTGGCCTTCCTGAACACCAATATCAGA
TCTAACAGCCTGCTGAATTGCATCAGGGCCTGTGGACCACGCGCCCTGGTGGTGGGAGCAGATCTGCTGG
GCACAGTGGAGGAGATCCTGCCCTCCCTGTCTGAGAACATCAGCGTGTGGGGCATGAAGGATTCCGTGCC
TCAGGGCGTGATCTCTCTGAAGGAGAAGCTGAGCACCTCCCCAGACGAGCCAGTGCCTAGAAGCCACCAC
GTGGTGTCCCTGCTGAAGTCTACCTGCCTGTACATCTTTACATCCGGAACCACAGGACTGCCTAAGGCAG
CCGTGATCAGCCAGCTGCAGGTGCTGAGGGGATCCGCCGTGCTGTGGGCCTTCGGCTGTACCGCCCACGA
CATCGTGTACATCACACTGCCACTGTATCACTCCTCTGCCGCAATCCTGGGAATCTCCGGATGCGTGGAG
CTGGGAGCAACATGCGTGCTGAAGAAGAAGTTCAGCGCCAGCCAGTTTTGGTCTGACTGCAAGAAGTACG
ATGTGACCGTGTTTCAGTATATCGGCGAGCTGTGCAGATACCTGTGCAAGCAGTCTAAGAGGGAGGGCGA
GAAGGATCACAAGGTGAGGCTGGCAATCGGAAACGGAATCCGGAGCGACGTGTGGAGAGAGTTCCTGGAT
AGGTTTGGCAATATCAAGGTGTGCGAGCTGTATGCCGCCACAGAGAGCTCCATCAGCTTCATGAACTACA
CCGGAAGGATCGGAGCAATCGGAAGGACAAATCTGTTCTATAAGCTGCTGTCCACCTTTGACCTGATCAA
GTACGACTTCCAGAAGGATGAGCCCATGCGCAACGAGCAGGGCTGGTGCATCCACGTGAAGAAGGGAGAG
CCTGGACTGCTGATCTCCAGGGTGAACGCCAAGAATCCATTCTTTGGCTACGCCGGCCCCTATAAGCACA
CAAAGGACAAGCTGCTGTGCGACGTGTTCAAGAAGGGCGACGTGTATCTGAACACCGGCGATCTGATCGT
GCAGGACCAGGATAATTTCCTGTACTTTTGGGACAGAACCGGCGATACCTTCCGGTGGAAGGGCGAGAAC
GTGGCCACCACAGAGGTGGCCGACGTGATCGGCATGCTGGATTTCATCCAGGAGGCCAACGTGTACGGCG
TGGCAATCAGCGGATACGAGGGAAGGGCAGGCATGGCCTCTATCATCCTGAAGCCCAATACAAGCCTGGA
CCTGGAGAAGGTGTATGAGCAGGTGGTGACCTTTCTGCCTGCCTACGCCTGTCCACGGTTCCTGAGAATC
CAGGAGAAGATGGAGGCCACCGGCACATTCAAGCTGCTGAAGCACCAGCTGGTGGAGGACGGCTTTAACC
CCCTGAAGATCTCCGAGCCTCTGTACTTCATGGATAATCTGAAGAAGTCTTATGTGCTGCTGACCCGGGA
GCTGTACGACCAGATCATGCTGGGCGAGATCAAGCTGTAA
